>Addgene plasmid #21898 | CHOP::GFP | depositor full sequence | sequence record 10072 | Author sequence
CCCGGGAGGTACCGAGCTCTTACGCGTATCGATGGCGCCAGCTGCAGGCGGCCGCCNGGTCGACNAGCTT
CCATCCGAGTGGGAAGGGCCAGGGGTGGGGAGTCCCAGTAGGGACAGCACAGAGGGGAGAATAGGCTGGG
ATGGCTCTGGGAGAGGAAAGGGCTGAGGGACAGGAGCAGGGGCCCGAGGACGAGTCCGTCTAGGGGTCTG
AGGGCCTCCCCCTTCTAGCAACCGCAAGACAGTTGGGGGCCGGCGAGGCCGCCGCTGAGAGGGACGGGGT
GATGCATGGGCAGCTGAGGGTGCCTGGGCACGGGGCCTTCGGCCCTGTAAAGTGCTGGGAGGGGGCAGCT
GGGCCTTGGCTGCTGCAGAGAGCAGACTGCTAGCAAGGAATGGGGGTGCCCCAGGCCCCTCCACTGCGGG
GGCCCCTCCCAAGGATCCCAGGACCAAGGGCAGGTGCATAGTGGCTGAAGACACTGGTGGCTGAGTGGCA
GGACCAGGGGGGCCAGGGGGACCAGGGGGGTTATTGCTTGGGGGCAGGGGAGGAGATGTTAAGGCATCGC
TACAGTGGAAGAGAGGAGAGTCTGAGGGTGGTGAAGAGGAGGCGTGAGGGGCTGGAGGAGAGCCCAGGTC
AGAGGGCACCAGGTTGGATCGGAGGGAAGCCCCCCAGTTGTAGGAGGGGGCATTGAGGCTGATAGCAGGT
GGGGGAGGTGGGGCTGGAGAGGGAGCATTGCCTCTTGGGAGGAAACAAGGGCTGCTGCTGCCTGCAGAGG
GAACTGGATCAGGAAGCCGGGGTGGTGGGAAGAGCCCTGCAGGGCCTGTCAGAGGGGGGAAGGCCTGGGG
AACGGAAGGTGGGTCTTGGGGAATGGAGCCAGGACCCCCGTTAAGTGGAGTTGTAGGAGGAGCTCGACAA
GGAGGGCGGACAGAGGGGGGCCCTGGGGACACAGTGTGGAACATCTGGGGGCTTGCTCCCTCTCCTGCAA
TAAATGAGAAGTCAAGGGTCAGCTTGTGGGTCCATCCCTGCCTCGAATGCTGTCTTCTCCAGTCCCAGTG
CCCACAAGTCACAACCATGTCCTTTCTCACCAAGCTGCCCCCACTGACTCCACCCTGGGCCTGCCTTCTC
AGATCACCTCCCCCACATCCACCTTCCAGGCCCCAGGTTTCCCCCATTTTTCTCTAAAGTGGCAGGAAAA
CTCACCAGGAGAAGAGTGTGAGCAGGTGGTCTCCATGCTGCGGTACAGAGTTGCCATGGCAACAGCTTTC
CGCCTGTGGTTGCACAGCTTGGTCATGTCCTCCTCTGATGCAGGCCCCACCCCAGCCCCACCCGGGGTCA
CCGGGGCCAGAGGGTCAAAGTTGAAAACCTGTAAGGTAGGAAGCATGGACAGGGACAGTGAGGGGGTGGG
ATCTCAGGGAGGCACGGTGGTTTGTAATTGGCTTATGCATTGAGTCTCTGGCACCCCCACAGCTCTGACC
TTGGGTACATTAAGTGGACACTCCAGACCGCACTTGCAGGTCCCATCGCTGAGGAGGTAGCTACGGGTTT
GCTCCAAGGAAGACAGCTCTGTGCCACTTGGGCTGGGAAAGAACAGGGTCACAAGTATGGGGTTAATCTC
AGCCTATCTGGAGACACTTCCTAAAGGACAGTTAAATGCTTTCCTGGGAAGGGCAAGGCGGAAAGGACAT
GGGAAGACACAAAGAGTGAATGGATCCAGAGACGCAGAGATACAGAGAGCAACAAGGTGCCAGGAACCAC
AGCTCTGAGAGGAGGGGTGAGGGGACGAAAACTCTGAAAAGCCATACCTGATATAGTACACAGCACCTTC
TCGCACACAGCGTTGCCACCCGATGGGGATGGGGACAGGCGTGGCGGCAGGGCCCCCAGCTCTGTCTGCT
GCACTGCTCGCATTGTCTCCATTCATTGTGTGTGATGAGCTCCCCTGTGCCTGACAACACAGACATCCAT
GTGGGCACGAGGACGCTTACACCGGGCTGGGTACCTGAGGGAGAGTTCTGTCATACCACCATGGCTACCT
GAACATCTCTGCAAACATTGTGGGATCCAGTCTAAAGCCGGGGCCACCAGCTTAGCCCACACCTGCAATA
CAAGGAAAGAGAAGGGCCTCTCAGTCTACCAACTCAAGAAACACCACAGCCCAGAGCACTCAAGGAAAGG
ACCATAAATAACATGACGTAGCGCCTGTAAGGACCTCAGGATCTGCTGGCCATGTCCACAACGGTCCCCT
CCAAGCCCAGTCCCTAGAGACCAGAGGAGTTCAGCACCTCAACTCCCAAGGACCACAAAACCATTCCCTA
ATTTCTTGACATATGAAGGCCTAGTTCCCTTTGTCTAGGCACAGAAGACTTCAGCTAGGAGTGTGGGCAA
ATTCCCATAATGCCAGGCCACTAGGAAGTTTCCCAGTGTCTGGCCACTGCTGTGCCCTCCCCCAGGAAGA
TCATATAAAAAGTACAGATTGCCCCACAGGTCACCAAGCAATTGCCCAACTGCCTGGCAGGGTAGTGCCA
GCTGAAATCCCCCCATGCCCACTCCATCCAACAATCTCGGATCTAATTCATTTGGACCTCCAAAGAGGCT
GGAGCCAGAGCTCTGTCTTCCTCCAGGATCCTGAGAACTCCTGGTCCTCTCAAGCCGACGAAAAGGGGAT
TCATAATCCCCCACTGGCTTCCAATTAACAACAAGAAGCATTCCCTGACATGTAGGGACGGCCCTTAGAC
CTGCAAGTACCCCTCACCAACCTCACCATCGCTCCCGCCGCACACTGACGGCTTCCAAACTTTCCCTCTC
ATAACAAGGCGCCCTGTCACCCAGACTGCTTCCTTCAGCTCGGGGAGGAGGGGAAGGCAGGCGCACGAAG
TAGGAAGGAACTTGGGGAGAGGGCGGGTGGAGGGTGGGCGAAGCACTGAAGGGAGCGAGGTCAGGAAGGC
AGAAGTCAGGCACTTTGGGAGGAGAAATGGCGGGGGCAGGTGAGGGTGCGGGGCTGTGGATGGGGCCAGG
GAAAGGGGCCGAAAGGACGCGGAGGGGGCAGAGGGTAGGGACAGAAGGGGAGGAGAGAGAAGGGAGGGGG
AGGGGCGGGGGGGCCGGGCCCCGCACTCACCGCGGCCCATGGTTCGGCTGGCCCCGCCCTGCGCAGTCGC
GGCCCAGAGGGTGAGTGGGAGGGGGTGGGAGGTGGGTCGGTGGAGCCCGAGCCTCCGGTACGGCCCCGGC
CGGTCTTAGCAGGAAGCGCCGCCGCCGCCGCCGCCGCGGATCACCGAGCGGCCTCCCGCGCATGCGCCAT
AGGGGCCAGGGGCAGCCCTGGGGATTCCGTTCCCAGAAGGCACCGCGCAGGCTGCTACCGCCGCCGCCGT
CGCTGCCGCCGCCACCGCCGCAGCCGCCGCCGCCGCCGCCGCCGCTGCCCGGACGGGAGAGGGGCGGGGC
CGGGCCCCCGCCCAGCGGACAGCAGCGAGCCAACAGGAGGGGACGCAGTGCGCATGCGGGAGCGCGCCTA
CCCCTCCCCCACAACCCCCCATTAATCCCCAAGAGAACAAACAGCGGCGGGGGCCCCCCCCCACTCGCCC
TCCGCGGAAGGATCTGGGCCTCTTCCCAGGCCACTGGTGGCCAATCCCAGTCCTCCCTCGGGAGGGGCGC
CTTCCGAAGCCACAATCTGTTGGGGGAGTCAGGAATGTCAGGTCCGGGAGGGGCCAGCCCTAAAAGATGA
AAGTCGCGACTTGCCCTGCCCCGCCCCAAAGGCTTCCCGGGTAGTGTGCAGAGACTTGACCCGCCTCTCC
AGGTCAACATGTCACAACACGACCTCAGCCTGTCAAGTCACATGACCTCTGCCTGTCACTGACAACCTGG
TCTGTCTTTAGGCCAGGAGAGACCATCTGGTCCAACCCACCCCCCACCTCTACTAACAGAAGGGGAAATG
AAGGTCTGGAGCGAAGGAGCAGTCTGGCCAAGGACCTGTCACCGTCGCACCATCCAATAGCAACCGGTCT
TGGTTCAGTTTCTACTTAAACTCTGGCTTGCCCCTCTTGAGTCTACGACAGACTATGTAATAGGCCACCA
CATGGCCTCTGTTTTCATGGCACAAAAAAAAAAAAATACGTTTTGCAAGATGTTTTTACTTTTACTCAAG
TTTTCTCCACAGAGCTGCTTTTTACCTTTATCGTTGTTTAATTTACAAATGAGTAAGGTAGAATCCTTGG
ACAAATTAAACTAGAATCTGTGTTTCCTCTGATGACCCAGTCCAGGGCAATCATGCGTTCAAGTGCATGC
ACGTCCCAGGCTCTACTGTAGGTCGTGAACTCAGACAGCTAGAGGCAGGAGGCCAGCTCCTCAGCAGGGA
GTCACAGGACTCGCTATCTCGGAGAAGGAAGAGGGTGGATACTGGGCTTAGTGAAGGGCGTAAGAGCATC
ACACAAAGCAGGGGTGGGATGAGGAGGAGGCAGCAATCTACACTCTGTAAAGAACTTCAATCCTAGCACG
TAATGGACGATTCAGAAACAAGCGTTAAAGGTGCCTCTCTGAGAGAAGCGGGTGGACTATCAAGGAACTC
AGTCTTTGGGACGCATTAGAAGGCTAAAAGAGGAGGAGAGCTCTTAAAAGATTCGAGGAGATGTCAATCC
AGGTGAACAAATTGGAAACTTTAAAGAGGTTCCAGAGCCCCGGTGCCCATTAGCTGGGAGGGGCCAGGGA
AAATGGGAGCCTTTCATGGAGGAGTAAGTTAAAGGTGATGGGAGGTGGGCAGACAAGTTCAGGAAGGACA
GCCGTTGGGGCCGTTGGACACTGGGAGCTGGCGCTCCGCCCTCTTTCCTCTCTCCCCCATAGCCCCCCTC
CCGCACCTCCCACCACCATCGACGTCCCCTGCGCGTGCGCGCGCGGACACCGGTTGCCAAACATTGCATC
ATCCCCGCCCCCCCATCCCCTCCCTCGCCGCGCTCTCCTCCGCGCGCGCGCATGACTCACTCACCTCCTC
CGCGAAGCCGCGTGACCCAAAGCCACTTCCGGGTCCGAGACAACGTAGACTCTCAAGCCAGAGGGCGCGA
TGGGGGTGGGGCCGTGAGACTCCTGAGTGGCGGATGTAAGGGATGAGGCGGAGCCAGTGCCAGCGTGCCG
CTTTCTGATTGGTAGGCTCCTGGACCCTGCCCCCCCCCCAGGAGGGGCCGGACAGCATAAAGGATACTCG
CTCTCCGCTCTTGAGGTCAGTTATCTTGAGCCTAACACGTCGATTATATCATGTTGAAGATGAGCGGGTG
GCAGCGACAGAGCCAGAATAACAGCCGGAACCTGAGGAGAGAGGCGAGTACTGGCTCCGTCTAACCCTTA
CCTTCCCATCCTGGCCAGCATAGCTATTTTATAAAGTTGGAGACAACTGTTCTGGAGGATGTAGCCCCAC
CCCTTCCACTGTAAGCTTGTAGACTGGGAAGGGTGAAGGCCGGGAATCCCTGATTCAGGAATGGTGCTTA
CAGGCCCTCTCTTGCATTGGGCGATTGCATTCCCGTTCCCTTGTCTCGAGTTGGTCCCCACTCTGCAGAG
GGACTCCGGTTGCCTTCGGGAACTTGTCTCTGTAGTGCGAACTGCGGGCCAGCTTAGGCCTGGGCAGTTC
GCAGGAAAGGCGGGGCAGCAGGACACACCCCCAAAGTCGGGGACTCTGGCTGTCTCAGCCTTTTCTTCAC
CAGCCTCATTCCCCCCAACTCTTTCAAGCTGAAGCGCCTCAGTCAAGGGGCCAACATGGCCACGTTAGTA
GCTGACTCTCAAGTTCAAGAGAACGCGAAGACTGACAGATCTTTGCGAGTGGGGGTGCTGGTGGGAGGAG
CATAGATGGGTTTTTCCCTTTTCCCCAGAGGTTTCTAGGTTTCCATACAAGAGAGCAGCCTGGATCTCTT
TAACTATGGGAAATTATTTGGGATCTCTCCAGGGTCTTCTGCTTCTCCCAGGGCTGATTGATCTCTGCTT
CTTTCCTCAGTCCCGTCTCCTAACTAAACTGTGTAACCATTGCGTCAGGCCAGCCCACTGTTTGTCTCTG
CACCCTCAGGCCTGGGGCTCCTCTGCTGATGAAAGCCAGGTCCCACACACTGGAAGACCAAGGGAGTTTT
CCCTAGAGGACAACCCTGCAGAGAAACACTCAGGGCAATATTGCATCTGCAGTCCCCAGAGACAGCCAGC
TCCGCTCTGCCTTTAGGCTCAGTGGGCTTAATTCTCTATAAGGGAACTTGGGGGAGGGGCTTTTTCCCCA
TTCATTCCTAACAAATGCCTAATAAGCACCCACTATGTACCAAGTATCTGGGGACCCAGGGTATATTAGG
AGCAAAAGATAAAACTGTTCTCAATAAAACTTACATTTCAGTATAAAGCAAAAGGGAAAAAAAAAACAAA
AGCAGGGCAGAATAGTTCAGGGCGGTGACTAGAGGTTGTCATCAGAAGCCAAGCCTGTGAGCCAAGCCCC
GGTGTTAGAGCTTTATAGAAGGGAGAGGCTGAGCAACAGAGTTAAGATAAGCATGCCATGCCGGTATCTT
TAGGAACAGGACTAGAGTAAGCAGGAGAGGGTGATGAAAGGAAACTCAAGCAGCCGGTCTCATAGAGCCT
TGCAAGCACCCTCATGATGCTAATCTTTAACAATCATGAAACAGGAAGCCATTGGGGGATCTGAGCAGAG
GAATGATCATAGCACATGCATTTAATTCCAGCACTCAGAGAGGCAGATCTCTGAGCTCCAGGCCAGCCAG
GGCTACATTATGAGACCCTGACTCAAAATAAATACAAAAACAAAGGGTTAGGTATGTAGCTCAATAGTAC
ACTGCTTGCCTGGTATGTAGAGGACCCTAGGTCAACCCACAGCCGTGAAAATAAAGTAAAAGACAAGAAT
AGAAACAGGAGGTCTCAGCTGAACATAGTGGCACAGCCTTTAATCCCAGCACTTGAAAGGCAGGCAGATC
TAAATTCAAAGCCAGAGAGTCTACAAAGCAAGTTCCAGGACAGCAAAAGCTACATAGTGAGACCCTGTCT
AAAAGAGAAAGAAAGGAAAGGAAAGGAAGAAAGAAAGGAGAGATTTCAAAGAGGCTTCCAAAATAATCCA
GGGAAAGAAATGTATGGTAAATTTATATCTGGAGCCAGGCAGTGGTGGTGCACGCCTTTAATCCCAGCAT
TTGGGAGACAGAGACAGGCGGATTTCTGAATTCGAGGCCAGCCTTGTCCACAGTGAGTTCCAGGACAGCC
AAGGCTACACAGAGAAACCCTGTCAAGAAAAACCAAAAAAATAAATAAATGAAAAATAAAAAATTGCATC
TGGAAATAATGTAGTAATGAGAAATACTTAGGTTTGGGGTACTTTTAAAGTTGTCAGTGCTTTAGGCTGA
GCTGTGGTATCTGAGAAAGGGGCATCAAGGATACCAAAGTTTTTGGCTTTCAGCACCTAGAGTTGCCATT
TAGTAAGAACTATACAGCCTTGGTAGGAAAGGCCTTTCATGTAAGCTGAACGCCTGCTCAACACTGCCAA
GGAGCTGGAGATCCCAGAGCAGGTCTGCACTGAGGCTGCCAGTGGGGGGATGGAATCTGAGCAAGCACTG
CTGAGTTTACTCTTCCTTCCCTCTAGTTCTGTCTCCCTTTGGCGGACTTGAGGTCTATCTGGGATTTAGA
GAAAACTTAGTTGGCCAGGACTTTGCTATTATGTAATCAAGACGGCAAATGTCAGCAACTAAAAATAAAG
TTAAGCCTGCCTCTGTCCTTGGAGTTGGCTTCAGGGACACACACGCTGCAAGACACACGCCTGTGTGTGT
GTGTGTATTACAAGAGAAGAAATGGCTTCAGGGACACACCCGCTGCAAGACACACACACCTCTGTATGTG
TGTGTGTGTATTACAAGAGAAGAACTGGAGCCTGGTCTGCAGAGTTGTTGAGTTCCAGAATTCCAGGATG
CCCAGGGATGCACAAAGAAACCATCTCACAACCCATTTTAGAAAGGATCTAGAAAAGGGCTAGGAGGAGT
TAGAAAGGATCTAGAGAGGGGCTAGGAGGAGTTAGAAAGGATCTAGAGAGGGGCTAGGAGGAGTTAGAAA
GGATCTAGAGAAGGGCTAGGAGGAGGCTGGAGGTAAAGGACTGTTTTTTCCTTTTCTCCACAGTGTTCCA
GAAGGAAGTGCATCTTCATACACCACCACACCTGAAAGCAGGTAATCTTGGCCACCCTCTCAGTCAGCTG
CGAATGCTGCTCATGTTGCTTTGCTGGGGGAGAGTTAGACAAGGCCTTCATCTGAACAAGCTTTTGCTGT
CAGACCATGTCTTTCTCTGACCCCATAATGTTGTTTGAGAGCTGGCTTTCGAAGTCAGCCTCAACAATGG
CAATTGGTTTGTCTTCCCAACTCTCAGTCCACACCAAGATTAGACCCAAAGGACCTTTTGCCCAAGCTTC
CCACACGAGAGAAAAAAAGAGTACAAATGGCCTGGTAATTGCCCCTGGAAATTACCAGTAGTGTTCCCAA
GAGAGTTGAATACTTTTACTGTAATCCTGTAAGAATATATATGTATAGCCAAGCCCAGTGACTGTTCCTC
TCTCAGAACTTGAGAGGATCCTGAAGTTATCTGTAGTAAATCCTTCTCAATAAAGGGTATGTTCTATCAG
GTGTAGTGGTGCATACCTTTAGTCCCAGCACTTGGGAGGCAGAGGAAGGTAAATGTCTGAGTCAAAGCCA
GCCTATTTTGCAGAGTGAGTTCCAGGGAAGCCAGAACTATATATACAGAGAAACCCTTTCTTGAAAATAC
ACCCCCCACCCTCCAAGTTTTGTTTCCAGGAGCTAGAGAGATGACTCAGTGGTTAAGAGCACGTGCTCTT
CTTGTAGAGGATCTAGTCTAACTCCCAGTACCCAAATGGCAGTTCAAAACCATCTATGACTCTAGTTCCC
AGGGAATCCATTCCCTCTTGTGGCCTCCATGTCTACCAGGAACACACACACAGCACACATTCAGGCACTC
ACTTATATATGCATAGATAATAAAATAAATATATCTTTGGGAAAAAAAAAAAGATATTTAAGGTTAGGTA
GCCAGCCTGGATTAAGCTTGGTAGTGACCAGCATATAAATGAAAACAAAACAAAAAGTTGGAAAGCTGTG
TGGGGGTGGTGCATACTTTTAATCCCAGCCTTCAGGAGGCTGAGGCAGGTTGATCTCTGAGGCCAGTGTG
AGTTCTAGGACAGGCAGGGCTACACAGAGAGACCCTGTCTTGAACAAACACCAAAAAGAATGGCAATGAG
AGCCCGGAGAAAGCCTATCAGTTCCACACCCATGCTGCCTGTGTGCCGTACCTGAGTCAGGTTTCCAGCA
GCCACAGAAGGTGGCTCACATGGCCTGGACCTCCAGCTCCAGGAGAGCCAATGAATGCTGCTGGCCCCCA
GACACTGAATTACATCCGTTTCAGGGTCCTGGCCATGGTGTGCATGTGATCATCTGGACAACTTTTGAGA
GTTGGATCTGGCAGGGTCAAAGTCAAGGCTGCTAGGCTTGAGAGGCAGCCATCTCCCCATCCCGACACAC
CATCATTAGTGTGTGTGCAGGTCAGAGAACAACTTGTGCGAGTTGACTCTTCACCTCCACCCTCTGCCAA
TGTAGCCTTCAAGGAGTGACAACCCATGCCCTTACCTATCGTGCAAGACCAGTAAATTTTAAATTCTACG
TGTTAGAAAAGGGACAAGGTCAGCTCACCGACTGTGGTGAATGGAATGTATGTCCTTTCCAGAACCTGGT
CCACCTAGCATTCAGGTCGAGATCCACCGGTCGCCACCATGGTGAGCAAGGGCGAGGAGCTGTTCACCGG
GGTGGTGCCCATCCTGGTCGAGCTGGACGGCGACGTAAACGGCCACAAGTTCAGCGTGTCCGGCGAGGGC
GAGGGCGATGCCACCTACGGCAAGCTGACCCTGAAGTTCATCTGCACCACCGGCAAGCTGCCCGTGCCCT
GGCCCACCCTCGTGACCACCCTGACCTACGGCGTGCAGTGCTTCAGCCGCTACCCCGACCACATGAAGCA
GCACGACTTCTTCAAGTCCGCCATGCCCGAAGGCTACGTCCAGGAGCGCACCATCTTCTTCAAGGACGAC
GGCAACTACAAGACCCGCGCCGAGGTGAAGTTCGAGGGCGACACCCTGGTGAACCGCATCGAGCTGAAGG
GCATCGACTTCAAGGAGGACGGCAACATCCTGGGGCACAAGCTGGAGTACAACTACAACAGCCACAACGT
CTATATCATGGCCGACAAGCAGAAGAACGGCATCAAGGTGAACTTCAAGATCCGCCACAACATCGAGGAC
GGCAGCGTGCAGCTCGCCGACCACTACCAGCAGAACACCCCCATCGGCGACGGCCCCGTGCTGCTGCCCG
ACAACCACTACCTGAGCACCCAGTCCGCCCTGAGCAAAGACCCCAACGAGAAGCGCGATCACATGGTCCT
GCTGGAGTTCGTGACCGCCGCCGGGATCACTCTCGGCATGGACGAGCTGTACAAGTAATCTAGAGTCGGG
GCGGCCGGCCGCTTCGAGCAGACATGATAAGATACATTGATGAGTTTGGACAAACCACAACTAGAATGCA
GTGAAAAAAATGCTTTATTTGTGAAATTTGTGATGCTATTGCTTTATTTGTAACCATTATAAGCTGCAAT
AAACAAGTTAACAACAACAATTGCATTCATTTTATGTTTCAGGTTCAGGGGGAGGTGTGGGAGGTTTTTT
AAAGCAAGTAAAACCTCTACAAATGTGGTAAAATCGATAAGGATCCGTCGACCGATGCCCTTGAGAGCCT
TCAACCCAGTCAGCTCCTTCCGGTGGGCGCGGGGCATGACTATCGTCGCCGCACTTATGACTGTCTTCTT
TATCATGCAACTCGTAGGACAGGTGCCGGCAGCGCTCTTCCGCTTCCTCGCTCACTGACTCGCTGCGCTC
GGTCGTTCGGCTGCGGCGAGCGGTATCAGCTCACTCAAAGGCGGTAATACGGTTATCCACAGAATCAGGG
GATAACGCAGGAAAGAACATGTGAGCAAAAGGCCAGCAAAAGGCCAGGAACCGTAAAAAGGCCGCGTTGC
TGGCGTTTTTCCATAGGCTCCGCCCCCCTGACGAGCATCACAAAAATCGACGCTCAAGTCAGAGGTGGCG
AAACCCGACAGGACTATAAAGATACCAGGCGTTTCCCCCTGGAAGCTCCCTCGTGCGCTCTCCTGTTCCG
ACCCTGCCGCTTACCGGATACCTGTCCGCCTTTCTCCCTTCGGGAAGCGTGGCGCTTTCTCAATGCTCAC
GCTGTAGGTATCTCAGTTCGGTGTAGGTCGTTCGCTCCAAGCTGGGCTGTGTGCACGAACCCCCCGTTCA
GCCCGACCGCTGCGCCTTATCCGGTAACTATCGTCTTGAGTCCAACCCGGTAAGACACGACTTATCGCCA
CTGGCAGCAGCCACTGGTAACAGGATTAGCAGAGCGAGGTATGTAGGCGGTGCTACAGAGTTCTTGAAGT
GGTGGCCTAACTACGGCTACACTAGAAGGACAGTATTTGGTATCTGCGCTCTGCTGAAGCCAGTTACCTT
CGGAAAAAGAGTTGGTAGCTCTTGATCCGGCAAACAAACCACCGCTGGTAGCGGTGGTTTTTTTGTTTGC
AAGCAGCAGATTACGCGCAGAAAAAAAGGATCTCAAGAAGATCCTTTGATCTTTTCTACGGGGTCTGACG
CTCAGTGGAACGAAAACTCACGTTAAGGGATTTTGGTCATGAGATTATCAAAAAGGATCTTCACCTAGAT
CCTTTTAAATTAAAAATGAAGTTTTAAATCAATCTAAAGTATATATGAGTAAACTTGGTCTGACAGTTAC
CAATGCTTAATCAGTGAGGCACCTATCTCAGCGATCTGTCTATTTCGTTCATCCATAGTTGCCTGACTCC
CCGTCGTGTAGATAACTACGATACGGGAGGGCTTACCATCTGGCCCCAGTGCTGCAATGATACCGCGAGA
CCCACGCTCACCGGCTCCAGATTTATCAGCAATAAACCAGCCAGCCGGAAGGGCCGAGCGCAGAAGTGGT
CCTGCAACTTTATCCGCCTCCATCCAGTCTATTAATTGTTGCCGGGAAGCTAGAGTAAGTAGTTCGCCAG
TTAATAGTTTGCGCAACGTTGTTGCCATTGCTACAGGCATCGTGGTGTCACGCTCGTCGTTTGGTATGGC
TTCATTCAGCTCCGGTTCCCAACGATCAAGGCGAGTTACATGATCCCCCATGTTGTGCAAAAAAGCGGTT
AGCTCCTTCGGTCCTCCGATCGTTGTCAGAAGTAAGTTGGCCGCAGTGTTATCACTCATGGTTATGGCAG
CACTGCATAATTCTCTTACTGTCATGCCATCCGTAAGATGCTTTTCTGTGACTGGTGAGTACTCAACCAA
GTCATTCTGAGAATAGTGTATGCGGCGACCGAGTTGCTCTTGCCCGGCGTCAATACGGGATAATACCGCG
CCACATAGCAGAACTTTAAAAGTGCTCATCATTGGAAAACGTTCTTCGGGGCGAAAACTCTCAAGGATCT
TACCGCTGTTGAGATCCAGTTCGATGTAACCCACTCGTGCACCCAACTGATCTTCAGCATCTTTTACTTT
CACCAGCGTTTCTGGGTGAGCAAAAACAGGAAGGCAAAATGCCGCAAAAAAGGGAATAAGGGCGACACGG
AAATGTTGAATACTCATACTCTTCCTTTTTCAATATTATTGAAGCATTTATCAGGGTTATTGTCTCATGA
GCGGATACATATTTGAATGTATTTAGAAAAATAAACAAATAGGGGTTCCGCGCACATTTCCCCGAAAAGT
GCCACCTG
[124 nt withheld, positions 12819-12942]
C
[91 nt withheld, positions 12944-13034]
A
[49 nt withheld, positions 13036-13084]
CCTTTGACGTTGGAGTCCACGTTCTTT
[37 nt withheld, positions 13112-13148]
ACCCTATCTCGGTCTATTCTTTTGATTTATAAGGGATTTTGCCGATTTCGGCCTATTGGTTAAAAAATGA
GCTGATTTAACAAAAATTTAACGCGAATTTTAACAAAATATTAACGTTTACAATTTCCCATTCGCCATTC
AGGCTGCGCAACTGTTGGGAAGGGCGATCGGTGCGGGCCTCTTCGCTATTACGCCAGCCCAAGCTACCAT
GATAAGTAAGTAATATTAAGGTACGTGGAGGTTTTACTTGCTTTAAAAAACCTCCCACACCTCCCCCTGA
ACCTGAAACATAAAATGAATGCAATTGTTGTTGTTAACTTGTTTATTGCAGCTTATAATGGTTACAAATA
AAGCAATAGCATCACAAATTTCACAAATAAAGCATTTTTTTCACTGCATTCTAGTTGTGGTTTGTCCAAA
CTCATCAATGTATCTTATGGTACTGTAACTGAGCTAACATAA
Features (pLannotate 1.2.2; 15 found; start..end, strand, type, name):
     67..975     -  CDS            MBD6 (fragment): MBD6_HUMAN - Also known as KIAA1887. Experimental evidence at protein level: Swiss-Prot protein existence level 1. Binds to heterochromatin. Does not interact with either methylated or unmethylated DNA (in vitro). From Homo sapiens (Human).
   1191..1916    -  CDS            MBD6 (fragment): MBD6_HUMAN - Also known as KIAA1887. Experimental evidence at protein level: Swiss-Prot protein existence level 1. Binds to heterochromatin. Does not interact with either methylated or unmethylated DNA (in vitro). From Homo sapiens (Human).
   3238..3255    -  promoter       chicken β-actin promoter (fragment): contains a 21-bp deletion relative to the standard chicken β-actin promoter
   3386..3403    -  promoter       chicken β-actin promoter (fragment): contains a 21-bp deletion relative to the standard chicken β-actin promoter
   5231..5299    +  CDS            DDIT3 (fragment): DT3UO_HUMAN - Experimental evidence at protein level: Swiss-Prot protein existence level 1. [Isoform AltDDIT3]: Product of the upstream open reading frame (uORF) of DDIT3/CHOP that is specifically produced in absence of stress, thereby preventing translation of downstream stress effector DDIT3/CHOP. From Homo sapiens (Human).
   9769..10488   +  CDS            EGFP: the original enhanced GFP (Yang et al., 1996) mammalian codon-optimized
  10528..10649   -  polyA_signal   SV40 poly(A) signal: SV40 polyadenylation signal
  10672..10740   -  CDS            large T antigen (fragment): large T antigen from SV40 (simian virus 40)
  10756..10888   +  CDS            TcR (fragment): tetracycline efflux protein; tet; confers resistance to tetracycline
  11068..11656   -  rep_origin     ori: high-copy-number ColE1/pMB1/pBR322/pUC origin of replication
  11827..12687   -  CDS            AmpR: β-lactamase; bla; confers resistance to ampicillin, carbenicillin, and related antibiotics
  12688..12792   -  promoter       AmpR promoter: bla
  12819..13274   +  rep_origin     f1 ori (sequence partly withheld): f1 bacteriophage origin of replication; arrow indicates direction of (+) strand synthesis
  13279..13346   -  CDS            lacZα (fragment): LacZα fragment of β-galactosidase; lacZ fragment
  13464..13585   +  polyA_signal   SV40 poly(A) signal: SV40 polyadenylation signal
