[The description below was written by a language model from this plasmid's Addgene catalogue record and pLannotate feature annotations shown in this document.]
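Description:
CHOP::GFP is a non-viral mammalian reporter plasmid in which about 9.3 kb of mouse genomic DNA from the Ddit3 locus (CHOP, also known as gadd153) is joined to EGFP. It sits in a modified backbone of about 4.3 kb derived from Promega's pGL3 and pGL2 vectors, and the full depositor sequence is 13,610 nt. The backbone supplies a high-copy ColE1/pUC-type origin for replication in E. coli, an f1 origin, and the β-lactamase gene with its own promoter for ampicillin selection. No mammalian selection marker is annotated. The record specifies a recombination-deficient strain at reduced temperature, which may reflect concern about the stability of the large genomic insert.

The automated annotation does not label most of the insert, and the labels it does give need careful reading. The fragments matching human MBD6 probably reflect homology to the gene neighbouring Ddit3 in the genome. The 18-bp hits to the chicken β-actin promoter are almost certainly spurious. A short match to the DDIT3 upstream open reading frame (AltDDIT3) suggests that the 5' leader with its translational control element is retained. EGFP lies at the downstream end of the insert and is recorded as a C-terminal fusion, followed by an SV40 polyadenylation signal. A second SV40 poly(A) signal upstream of the insert is a feature of pGL vectors that limits read-through transcription from the backbone. No heterologous promoter is recorded, so expression presumably depends on CHOP's own regulatory sequences.

The depositor notes that the reporter closely tracks endogenous CHOP expression. This makes it suited to fluorescence-based monitoring of CHOP induction, as in the associated study of the unfolded protein response and eIF2α phosphorylation.
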