Addgene plasmid #21898: CHOP::GFP
Depositing lab: David Ron. Depositing organization: NYU Grossman School of Medicine. Publication: Feedback inhibition of the unfolded protein response by GADD34-mediated dephosphorylation of eIF2alpha. Novoa I, Zeng H, Harding HP, Ron D. J Cell Biol. 2001 May 28. 153(5):1011-22. 10.1083/jcb.153.5.1011 PubMed 11381086.
Backbone
  Vector backbone: pGL3 and pGL2 modified
  Backbone manufacturer: Promega
  Backbone size w/o insert (bp): 4310
  Vector type: Non-viral
Growth in bacteria
  Bacterial resistance: Ampicillin, 100 μg/mL
  Growth temperature: 30°C
  Growth strain: Stbl2
  Growth instructions: Stbl2 30C
  Copy number: Unknown
Gene/Insert
  Gene/Insert name: CHOP
  Species: M. musculus (mouse)
  Insert size (bp): 9300
  Entrez Gene: Ddit3 (a.k.a. AltDDIT3, CHOP-10, CHOP10, chop, gadd153)
  Tag / fusion protein: EGFP (C terminal on insert)
  Cloning method: Restriction Enzyme
  Sequencing primers: 5′ EBV-R; 3′ EGFP-N
Terms and licenses: Academic/Nonprofit Terms; Industry Terms: Not Available to Industry
Depositor comments: This reporter gene closely tracks the expression of endogenous CHOP.
How to cite: CHOP::GFP was a gift from David Ron (Addgene plasmid # 21898 ; http://n2t.net/addgene:21898 ; RRID:Addgene_21898)
