>Addgene plasmid #21898 | CHOP::GFP | addgene partial sequence | sequence record 27615 | 21898 with EGFP-N
NCTCCTCGCCCTTGCTCACCATGGTGGCGGCAAGCTTGGATCTCGACCTGAATGCTAGGTGGACCAGGTT
CTGGAAAGGACATACATTCCATTCACCACAGTCGGTGAGCTGACCTTGTCCCTTTTCTAACACGTAGAAT
TTAAAATTTACTGGTCTTGCACGATAGGTAAGGGCATGGGTTGTCACTCCTTGAAGGCTACATTGGCAGA
GGGTGGAGGTGAAGAGTCAACTCGCACAAGTTGTTCTCTGACCTGCACACACACTAATGATGGTGTGTCG
GGATGGGGAGATGGCTGCCTCTCAAGCCTAGCAGCCTTGACTTTGACCCTGCCAGATCCAACTCTCAAAA
GTTGTCCAGATGATCACATGCACACCATGGCCAGGACCCTGAAACGGATGTAATTCAGTGTCTGGGGGCC
AGCAGCATTCATTGGCTCTCCTGGAGCTGGAGGTCCAGGCCATGTGAGCCACCTTCTGTGGCTGCTGGAA
ACCTGACTCAGGTACGGCACACAGGCAGCATGGGTGTGGAACTGATAGGCTTTCTCCGGGCTCTCATTGC
CATTCTTTTTGGTGTTTGTTCAAGACAGGGTCTCTCTGTGTAGCCCTGCCTGTCCTAGAACTCACACTGG
CCCTCAGAGATCAACCTGCCTCAGC
